Addgene plasmid #188968: pT-GFP-rG2
Purpose: IPTG inducible GFP with sgRNA
Depositing lab: Seung-Goo Lee. Depositing organization: Korea Research Institute of Bioscience and Biotechnology. Publication: CRISPRi-based programmable logic inverter cascade for antibiotic-free selection and maintenance of multiple plasmids. Kim SK, Kim H, Woo SG, Kim TH, Rha E, Kwon KK, Lee H, Lee SG, Lee DH. Nucleic Acids Res. 2022 Dec 9;50(22):13155-13171. doi: 10.1093/nar/gkac1104. PubMed 36511859.
Backbone
  Vector backbone: pTrc99A
  Backbone size w/o insert (bp): 4124
  Total vector size (bp): 5194
  Vector type: Bacterial Expression, Synthetic Biology
Growth in bacteria
  Bacterial resistance: Ampicillin, 100 μg/mL
  Growth temperature: 37°C
  Growth strain: DH5alpha
  Copy number: High Copy
Gene/Insert 1
  Gene/Insert name: GFP
  Species: Synthetic
  Insert size (bp): 1070
  Promoter: Ptrc
  Cloning method: Gibson Cloning
  Sequencing primers: 5′ tatggctgtgcaggtcgtaa; 3′ gagaccccacactaccatcg
Gene/Insert 2
  Gene/Insert name: sgRNA: agtccatgtaatcagcgtctactagt
Terms and licenses: Academic/Nonprofit Terms; Industry Terms: Not Available to Industry
How to cite: pT-GFP-rG2 was a gift from Seung-Goo Lee (Addgene plasmid # 188968 ; http://n2t.net/addgene:188968 ; RRID:Addgene_188968)
