[The description below was written by a language model from this plasmid's Addgene catalogue record and pLannotate feature annotations shown in this document.]
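Description:
pT-GFP-rG2 is a 5.2 kb bacterial expression and synthetic-biology plasmid built on the pTrc99A backbone for use in Escherichia coli. It replicates from a high-copy ColE1/pMB1-type origin, with the pBR322 bom region and only a fragment of rop remaining. Selection is through the β-lactamase (AmpR) gene, which confers ampicillin resistance. The backbone also carries lacI under the lacIq promoter, so the plasmid supplies its own elevated level of lac repressor.

The payload consists of two separate transcription units. In the first, the hybrid trc promoter followed by a lac operator drives a superfolder GFP coding sequence. An annotated partial Strep-Tag II lies immediately downstream of it, and the unit ends at rrnB T1 and T7Te terminators. LacI binding at the operator keeps this unit repressed until IPTG is added, giving inducible green fluorescence. In the second unit, the constitutive J23119(SpeI) promoter transcribes a single guide RNA made of a user-defined spacer joined to the Streptococcus pyogenes Cas9 scaffold. The native pTrc99A 5S rRNA and rrnB T1/T2 terminator region follows this unit. The record gives the guide sequence but does not state which gene or promoter it targets, and no Cas9 or dCas9 gene is present, so that protein must be supplied from elsewhere.

The associated publication concerns a CRISPRi-based logic inverter cascade for selecting and maintaining multiple plasmids without antibiotics. This suggests the sgRNA acts as a repressor component in such a circuit, with GFP as an inducible reporter or model cargo. The catalogue entry itself states only that the plasmid provides IPTG-inducible GFP together with an sgRNA.
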