Features (pLannotate 1.2.2; 22 found; start..end, strand, type, name):
      3..20      +  promoter       tet promoter (fragment): E. coli promoter for tetracycline efflux protein gene
     16..117     -  CDS            yciV (fragment): RNAAM_ECOLI - Also known as trpH From Escherichia coli (strain K12).
    193..222     +  promoter       trc promoter: strong E. coli promoter; hybrid between the trp and lac UV5 promoters
    230..246     +  protein_bind   lac operator: The lac repressor binds to the lac operator to inhibit transcription in E. coli. This inhibition can be relieved by adding lactose or isopropyl-β-D-thiogalactopyranoside (IPTG). lac repressor encoded by lacI
    268..957     +  CDS            Superfolder GFP: Superfolder GFP is a basic (constitutively fluorescent) green fluorescent protein published in 2005, derived from Aequorea victoria. It is reported to be a very rapidly-maturing weak dimer.
    958..980     +  CDS            Strep-Tag II (fragment): peptide that binds Strep-Tactin®, an engineered form of streptavidin
    985..1001    +  misc_feature   MCS (fragment): pUC18/19 multiple cloning site
   1019..1090    +  terminator     rrnB T1 terminator: transcription terminator T1 from the E. coli rrnB gene
   1106..1133    +  terminator     T7Te terminator: phage T7 early transcription terminator
   1183..1217    +  promoter       J23119(SpeI) promoter: bacterial promoter (Registry of Standard Biological Parts BBa J23119) modified to end with an SpeI site
   1238..1313    +  misc_RNA       gRNA scaffold: guide RNA scaffold for the Streptococcus pyogenes CRISPR/Cas9 system
   1329..1345    +  misc_feature   MCS (fragment): pUC18/19 multiple cloning site
   1429..1544    +  ncRNA          5S rRNA: Accession: RF00001 - 5S ribosomal RNA
   1548..1634    +  terminator     rrnB T1 terminator: Escherichia coli rrnB; transcription terminator T1 from the E. coli rrnB gene
   1726..1753    +  terminator     rrnB T2 terminator: transcription terminator T2 from the E. coli rrnB gene
   1772..1863    +  promoter       AmpR promoter: bla
   1864..2724    +  CDS            AmpR: β-lactamase; bla; confers resistance to ampicillin, carbenicillin, and related antibiotics
   2895..3483    +  rep_origin     ori: high-copy-number ColE1/pMB1/pBR322/pUC origin of replication
   3669..3809    -  misc_feature   bom: basis of mobility region from pBR322
   3911..3951    -  CDS            rop (fragment): Rop protein, which maintains plasmids at low copy number; rop
   3995..4072    +  promoter       lacIq promoter: lacI (mutant); In the lacIq allele, a single base change in the promoter boosts expression of the lacI gene about 10-fold.
   4073..5155    +  CDS            lacI: lac repressor; lacI; The lac repressor binds to the lac operator to inhibit transcription in E. coli. This inhibition can be relieved by adding lactose or isopropyl-β-D-thiogalactopyranoside (IPTG).
>Addgene plasmid #188968 | pT-GFP-rG2 | addgene full sequence | sequence record 371418 | Addgene NGS Result
GTTTGACAGCTTATCATCGACTGCACGGTGCACCAATGCTTCTGGCGTCAGGCAGCCATCGGAAGCTGTG
GTATGGCTGTGCAGGTCGTAAATCACTGCATAATTCGTGTCGCTCAAGGCGCACTCCCGTTCTGGATAAT
GTTTTTTGCGCCGACATCATAACGGTTCTGGCAAATATTCTGAAATGAGCTGTTGACAATTAATCATCCG
GCTCGTATAATGTGTGGAATTGTGAGCGGATAACAATTTCACACAGGAGGTTAAACCATGAGCAAAGGTG
AAGAACTGTTTACCGGCGTTGTGCCGATTCTGGTGGAACTGGATGGCGATGTGAACGGTCACAAATTCAG
CGTGCGTGGTGAAGGTGAAGGCGATGCCACGATTGGCAAACTGACGCTGAAATTTATCTGCACCACCGGC
AAACTGCCGGTGCCGTGGCCGACGCTGGTGACCACCCTGACCTATGGCGTTCAGTGTTTTAGTCGCTATC
CGGATCACATGAAACGTCACGATTTCTTTAAATCTGCAATGCCGGAAGGCTATGTGCAGGAACGTACGAT
TAGCTTTAAAGATGATGGCAAATATAAAACGCGCGCCGTTGTGAAATTTGAAGGCGATACCCTGGTGAAC
CGCATTGAACTGAAAGGCACGGATTTTAAAGAAGATGGCAATATCCTGGGCCATAAACTGGAATACAACT
TTAATAGCCATAATGTTTATATTACGGCGGATAAACAGAAAAATGGCATCAAAGCGAATTTTACCGTTCG
CCATAACGTTGAAGATGGCAGTGTGCAGCTGGCAGATCATTATCAGCAGAATACCCCGATTGGTGATGGT
CCGGTGCTGCTGCCGGATAATCATTATCTGAGCACGCAGACCGTTCTGTCTAAAGATCCGAACGAAAAAC
GGGACCACATGGTTCTGCACGAATATGTGAATGCGGCAGGTATTACGTGGAGCCATCCGCAGTTCGAAAA
ATAATCTAGAGTCGACCTGCATAAGGATCTCCAGGCATCAAATAAAACGAAAGGCTCAGTCGAAAGACTG
GGCCTTTCGTTTTATCTGTTGTTTGTCGGTGAACGCTCTCTACTAGAGTCACACTGGCTCACCTTCGGGT
GGGCCTTTCTGCGTTTATACCTAGGGATATATTCCGCTTCCTCGGCGACCGGTTAAAGATCTTTGACAGC
TAGCTCAGTCCTAGGTATAATACTAGTAGACGCTGATTACATGGACTGTTTTAGAGCTAGAAATAGCAAG
TTAAAATAAGGCTAGTCCGTTATCAACTTGAAAAAGTGGCACCGAGTCGGTGCTTTTTTTGACCCGGGTG
CAGGCATGCAAGCTTGGCTGTTTTGGCGGATGAGAGAAGATTTTCAGCCTGATACAGATTAAATCAGAAC
GCAGAAGCGGTCTGATAAAACAGAATTTGCCTGGCGGCAGTAGCGCGGTGGTCCCACCTGACCCCATGCC
GAACTCAGAAGTGAAACGCCGTAGCGCCGATGGTAGTGTGGGGTCTCCCCATGCGAGAGTAGGGAACTGC
CAGGCATCAAATAAAACGAAAGGCTCAGTCGAAAGACTGGGCCTTTCGTTTTATCTGTTGTTTGTCGGTG
AACGCTCTCCTGAGTAGGACAAATCCGCCGGGAGCGGATTTGAACGTTGCGAAGCAACGGCCCGGAGGGT
GGCGGGCAGGACGCCCGCCATAAACTGCCAGGCATCAAATTAAGCAGAAGGCCATCCTGACGGATGGCCT
TTTTGCGTTTCTACAAACTCTTTTGTTTATTTTTCTAAATACATTCAAATATGTATCCGCTCATGAGACA
ATAACCCTGATAAATGCTTCAATAATATTGAAAAAGGAAGAGTATGAGTATTCAACATTTCCGTGTCGCC
CTTATTCCCTTTTTTGCGGCATTTTGCCTTCCTGTTTTTGCTCACCCAGAAACGCTGGTGAAAGTAAAAG
ATGCTGAAGATCAGTTGGGTGCACGAGTGGGTTACATCGAACTGGATCTCAACAGCGGTAAGATCCTTGA
GAGTTTTCGCCCCGAAGAACGTTTTCCAATGATGAGCACTTTTAAAGTTCTGCTATGTGGCGCGGTATTA
TCCCGTGTTGACGCCGGGCAAGAGCAACTCGGTCGCCGCATACACTATTCTCAGAATGACTTGGTTGAGT
ACTCACCAGTCACAGAAAAGCATCTTACGGATGGCATGACAGTAAGAGAATTATGCAGTGCTGCCATAAC
CATGAGTGATAACACTGCGGCCAACTTACTTCTGACAACGATCGGAGGACCGAAGGAGCTAACCGCTTTT
TTGCACAACATGGGGGATCATGTAACTCGCCTTGATCGTTGGGAACCGGAGCTGAATGAAGCCATACCAA
ACGACGAGCGTGACACCACGATGCCTGTAGCAATGGCAACAACGTTGCGCAAACTATTAACTGGCGAACT
ACTTACTCTAGCTTCCCGGCAACAATTAATAGACTGGATGGAGGCGGATAAAGTTGCAGGACCACTTCTG
CGCTCGGCCCTTCCGGCTGGCTGGTTTATTGCTGATAAATCTGGAGCCGGTGAGCGTGGGTCTCGCGGTA
TCATTGCAGCACTGGGGCCAGATGGTAAGCCCTCCCGTATCGTAGTTATCTACACGACGGGGAGTCAGGC
AACTATGGATGAACGAAATAGACAGATCGCTGAGATAGGTGCCTCACTGATTAAGCATTGGTAACTGTCA
GACCAAGTTTACTCATATATACTTTAGATTGATTTAAAACTTCATTTTTAATTTAAAAGGATCTAGGTGA
AGATCCTTTTTGATAATCTCATGACCAAAATCCCTTAACGTGAGTTTTCGTTCCACTGAGCGTCAGACCC
CGTAGAAAAGATCAAAGGATCTTCTTGAGATCCTTTTTTTCTGCGCGTAATCTGCTGCTTGCAAACAAAA
AAACCACCGCTACCAGCGGTGGTTTGTTTGCCGGATCAAGAGCTACCAACTCTTTTTCCGAAGGTAACTG
GCTTCAGCAGAGCGCAGATACCAAATACTGTCCTTCTAGTGTAGCCGTAGTTAGGCCACCACTTCAAGAA
CTCTGTAGCACCGCCTACATACCTCGCTCTGCTAATCCTGTTACCAGTGGCTGCTGCCAGTGGCGATAAG
TCGTGTCTTACCGGGTTGGACTCAAGACGATAGTTACCGGATAAGGCGCAGCGGTCGGGCTGAACGGGGG
GTTCGTGCACACAGCCCAGCTTGGAGCGAACGACCTACACCGAACTGAGATACCTACAGCGTGAGCTATG
AGAAAGCGCCACGCTTCCCGAAGGGAGAAAGGCGGACAGGTATCCGGTAAGCGGCAGGGTCGGAACAGGA
GAGCGCACGAGGGAGCTTCCAGGGGGAAACGCCTGGTATCTTTATAGTCCTGTCGGGTTTCGCCACCTCT
GACTTGAGCGTCGATTTTTGTGATGCTCGTCAGGGGGGCGGAGCCTATGGAAAAACGCCAGCAACGCGGC
CTTTTTACGGTTCCTGGCCTTTTGCTGGCCTTTTGCTCACATGTTCTTTCCTGCGTTATCCCCTGATTCT
GTGGATAACCGTATTACCGCCTTTGAGTGAGCTGATACCGCTCGCCGCAGCCGAACGACCGAGCGCAGCG
AGTCAGTGAGCGAGGAAGCGGAAGAGCGCCTGATGCGGTATTTTCTCCTTACGCATCTGTGCGGTATTTC
ACACCGCATATGGTGCACTCTCAGTACAATCTGCTCTGATGCCGCATAGTTAAGCCAGTATACACTCCGC
TATCGCTACGTGACTGGGTCATGGCTGCGCCCCGACACCCGCCAACACCCGCTGACGCGCCCTGACGGGC
TTGTCTGCTCCCGGCATCCGCTTACAGACAAGCTGTGACCGTCTCCGGGAGCTGCATGTGTCAGAGGTTT
TCACCGTCATCACCGAAACGCGCGAGGCAGCAGATCAATTCGCGCGCGAAGGCGAAGCGGCATGCATTTA
CGTTGACACCATCGAATGGTGCAAAACCTTTCGCGGTATGGCATGATAGCGCCCGGAAGAGAGTCAATTC
AGGGTGGTGAATGTGAAACCAGTAACGTTATACGATGTCGCAGAGTATGCCGGTGTCTCTTATCAGACCG
TTTCCCGCGTGGTGAACCAGGCCAGCCACGTTTCTGCGAAAACGCGGGAAAAAGTGGAAGCGGCGATGGC
GGAGCTGAATTACATTCCCAACCGCGTGGCACAACAACTGGCGGGCAAACAGTCGTTGCTGATTGGCGTT
GCCACCTCCAGTCTGGCCCTGCACGCGCCGTCGCAAATTGTCGCGGCGATTAAATCTCGCGCCGATCAAC
TGGGTGCCAGCGTGGTGGTGTCGATGGTAGAACGAAGCGGCGTCGAAGCCTGTAAAGCGGCGGTGCACAA
TCTTCTCGCGCAACGCGTCAGTGGGCTGATCATTAACTATCCGCTGGATGACCAGGATGCCATTGCTGTG
GAAGCTGCCTGCACTAATGTTCCGGCGTTATTTCTTGATGTCTCTGACCAGACACCCATCAACAGTATTA
TTTTCTCCCATGAAGACGGTACGCGACTGGGCGTGGAGCATCTGGTCGCATTGGGTCACCAGCAAATCGC
GCTGTTAGCGGGCCCATTAAGTTCTGTCTCGGCGCGTCTGCGTCTGGCTGGCTGGCATAAATATCTCACT
CGCAATCAAATTCAGCCGATAGCGGAACGGGAAGGCGACTGGAGTGCCATGTCCGGTTTTCAACAAACCA
TGCAAATGCTGAATGAGGGCATCGTTCCCACTGCGATGCTGGTTGCCAACGATCAGATGGCGCTGGGCGC
AATGCGCGCCATTACCGAGTCCGGGCTGCGCGTTGGTGCGGATATCTCGGTAGTGGGATACGACGATACC
GAAGACAGCTCATGTTATATCCCGCCGTTAACCACCATCAAACAGGATTTTCGCCTGCTGGGGCAAACCA
GCGTGGACCGCTTGCTGCAACTCTCTCAGGGCCAGGCGGTGAAGGGCAATCAGCTGTTGCCCGTCTCACT
GGTGAAAAGAAAAACCACCCTGGCGCCCAATACGCAAACCGCCTCTCCCCGCGCGTTGGCCGATTCATTA
ATGCAGCTGGCACGACAGGTTTCCCGACTGGAAAGCGGGCAGTGAGCGCAACGCAATTAATGTAAGTTAG
CGCGAATTGATCTG
